>Addgene plasmid #46390 | pENTR FL CPAP RNAi resistant | addgene partial sequence | sequence record 66943 | pENTR-F 5'-CTACAAACTCTTCCTGTTAGTTAG-3'
TTTTTGACTGATAGTGACCTGTTCGTTGCAACAAATTGATAAGCAATGCTTTTTTATAATGCCAACTTTG
TACAAAAAAGCAGGCTTTATCCCCGGGCTGCAGATGTTCCTGATGCCAACCTCTTCAGAGTTAAACAGTG
GGCAGAACTTCCTAACCCAGTGGATGACCAATCCTTCTCGGGCTGGGGTCATATTAAATCGTGGATTTCC
TATTTTGGAAGCAGACAAAGAGAAGCGAGCAGCTGTGGACATTTCTACCAGCTTTCCTATTAAAGGCACA
CATTTTTCTGATAGCTTCAGCTTTATAAATGAAGAAGATTCACTTCTTGAAGAACAGAAGTTGGAGTCAA
ACAACCCTTACAAACCACAGTCAGATAAATCTGAAACCCATACAGCCTTTCCTTGCATTAAAAAGGGACC
ACAGGTAGCGGCATGTCACAGTGCTCCTGGACACCAGGAAGAAAACAAAAATGACTTCATCCCAGATCTT
GCGAGTGAATTCAAAGAAGGGGCTTATAAAGACCCACTTTTTAAAAAACTTGAACAGCTGAAAGAAGTAC
AACAGAAGAAGCAGGAACAATTGAAGAGGCAACAGTTGGAGCAACTACAGAGACTCATGGAAGAACAAGA
GAAGCTGCTCACCATGGTGTCTGGGCAGTGCACACTTCCAGGTTTGAGTTTACTGCCTGATGATCAGAGC
CAGAAGCACAGGTCTCCAGGAAATACCACC
