>Addgene plasmid #46390 | pENTR FL CPAP RNAi resistant | addgene partial sequence | sequence record 66944 | hsCPAP-F 5'-GTGACAATGCTCGATCCCAG-3'
AGTTTAAAGCTGAGAACGCATCTTTAGCTAAACTTCGCATTGAACGAGAAAGTGCCTTGGAAAAACTCAG
GAAAGAAATTGCAGACTTCGAACAACAGAAAGCAAAAGAGTTAGCTAGGATCGAAGAGTTTAAAAAGGAG
GAGATGAGGAAGCTACAAAAGGAACGTAAAGTTTTTGAAAAGTATACTACAGCTGCAAGAACTTTTCCAG
ATAAAAAGGAACGTGAAGAAATACAGACTTTAAAACAGCAAATAGCAGATTTACGGGAAGATTTGAAAAG
AAAGGAAACCAAATGGTCAAGTACACACAGCCGTCTCAGAAGCCAGATACAAATGTTAGTCAGAGAGAAC
ACAGACCTCCGGGAAGAAATAAAAGTGATGGAAAGATTCCGACTGGATGCCTGGAAGAGAGCAGAAGCCA
TAGAGAGCAGCCTCGAGGTGGAGAAGAAGGACAAGCTTGCGAACACATCTGTTCGATTTCAAAACAGTCA
GATTTCTTCAGGAACCCAGGTAGAAAAATACAAGAAAAATTATCTTCCAATGCAAGGCAATCCACCTCGA
AGATCCAAGTCTGCACCTCCTCGTGATTTAGGCAATTTGGATAAGGGACAAGCTGCCTCTCCCAGGGAGC
CACTTGAACCACTGAACTTCCCAGATCCTGAATATAAAGAGGAGGAG
