[The description below was written by a language model from this plasmid's Addgene catalogue record.]
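Description:
pENTR FL CPAP RNAi resistant is a Gateway entry clone built on the commercial pENTR 1A backbone (about 2.7 kb without insert), propagated in E. coli under kanamycin selection. As an entry vector it is a shuttle rather than an expression construct. In pENTR-type plasmids the insert normally sits between attL recombination sites, so it can be moved by LR recombination into any compatible destination vector. That destination vector then supplies the promoter, any tags and the selection marker needed in the final host. The record lists no promoter, tag or reporter associated with the insert, gives no feature table, and records the cloning method and copy number as unknown.

The insert is the human CENPJ coding sequence, which encodes CPAP (centrosomal protein 4.1-associated protein, the Sas-4 homologue). "FL" in the name presumably means full length. CPAP is a centriole assembly factor, and the gene is linked to primary microcephaly (MCPH6). The sequence carries silent substitutions across a short stretch around nucleotides 2862–2880, which is the target site of an siRNA. These changes leave the encoded protein unaltered but make the transcript resistant to knockdown by that siRNA.

This design suits rescue experiments. Endogenous CPAP is depleted by RNAi while the resistant version, transferred into a suitable mammalian expression destination vector, is expressed in its place. This tests whether a phenotype is specific to CPAP loss and provides a wild-type reference for comparison with mutant variants. The associated publication concerns centriole formation and spindle positioning in human cells, and the roles of the microcephaly proteins CPAP and STIL in these processes.
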