Addgene plasmid #46390: pENTR FL CPAP RNAi resistant
Depositing lab: Pierre Gonczy. Depositing organization: Swiss Federal Institute of Technology (EPFL). Publication: Spindle positioning in human cells relies on proper centriole formation and on the microcephaly proteins CPAP and STIL. Kitagawa D, Kohlmaier G, Keller D, Strnad P, Balestra FR, Fluckiger I, Gonczy P. J Cell Sci. 2011 Nov 15;124(Pt 22):3884-93. doi: 10.1242/jcs.089888. Epub 2011 Nov 18. PubMed 22100914.
Backbone
  Vector backbone: pENTR 1A
  Backbone manufacturer: Invitrogen
  Backbone size w/o insert (bp): 2717
  Vector type: Entry vector
Growth in bacteria
  Bacterial resistance: Kanamycin, 50 μg/mL
  Growth temperature: 37°C
  Growth strain: DH5alpha
  Copy number: Unknown
Gene/Insert
  Gene/Insert name: CPAP RNAi resistant mutant (alt names: centrosome protein 4.1 associated protein; CENPJ; CPAP)
  Species: H. sapiens (human)
  Mutation: silent mutation that renders it resistant to siRNA :nucleotides 2862–2880, new sequence: 5′-AGAGTTAGCTAGGATCGAAGA-3′
  Entrez Gene: CENPJ (a.k.a. BM032, CENP-J, CPAP, LAP, LIP1, MCPH6, SASS4, SCKL4, Sas-4)
  Cloning method: Unknown
  Sequencing primers: 5′ pENTR-F; 3′ pENTR-R
Terms and licenses: Academic/Nonprofit Terms; Industry Terms: Not Available to Industry
How to cite: pENTR FL CPAP RNAi resistant was a gift from Pierre Gonczy (Addgene plasmid # 46390 ; http://n2t.net/addgene:46390 ; RRID:Addgene_46390)
